>Addgene plasmid #143584 | TFORF2287 | addgene full sequence | sequence record 400470 | Addgene NGS Result
TTAATGTAGTCTTATGCAATACTCTTGTAGTCTTGCAACATGGTAACGATGAGTTAGCAACATGCCTTAC
AAGGAGAGAAAAAGCACCGTGCATGCCGATTGGTGGAAGTAAGGTGGTACGATCGTGCCTTATTAGGAAG
GCAACAGACGGGTCTGACATGGATTGGACGAACCACTGAATTGCCGCATTGCAGAGATATTGTATTTAAG
TGCCTAGCTCGATACATAAACGGGTCTCTCTGGTTAGACCAGATCTGAGCCTGGGAGCTCTCTGGCTAAC
TAGGGAACCCACTGCTTAAGCCTCAATAAAGCTTGCCTTGAGTGCTTCAAGTAGTGTGTGCCCGTCTGTT
GTGTGACTCTGGTAACTAGAGATCCCTCAGACCCTTTTAGTCAGTGTGGAAAATCTCTAGCAGTGGCGCC
CGAACAGGGACTTGAAAGCGAAAGGGAAACCAGAGGAGCTCTCTCGACGCAGGACTCGGCTTGCTGAAGC
GCGCACGGCAAGAGGCGAGGGGCGGCGACTGGTGAGTACGCCAAAAATTTTGACTAGCGGAGGCTAGAAG
GAGAGAGATGGGTGCGAGAGCGTCAGTATTAAGCGGGGGAGAATTAGATCGCGATGGGAAAAAATTCGGT
TAAGGCCAGGGGGAAAGAAAAAATATAAATTAAAACATATAGTATGGGCAAGCAGGGAGCTAGAACGATT
CGCAGTTAATCCTGGCCTGTTAGAAACATCAGAAGGCTGTAGACAAATACTGGGACAGCTACAACCATCC
CTTCAGACAGGATCAGAAGAACTTAGATCATTATATAATACAGTAGCAACCCTCTATTGTGTGCATCAAA
GGATAGAGATAAAAGACACCAAGGAAGCTTTAGACAAGATAGAGGAAGAGCAAAACAAAAGTAAGACCAC
CGCACAGCAAGCGGCCGCTGATCTTCAGACCTGGAGGAGGAGATATGAGGGACAATTGGAGAAGTGAATT
ATATAAATATAAAGTAGTAAAAATTGAACCATTAGGAGTAGCACCCACCAAGGCAAAGAGAAGAGTGGTG
CAGAGAGAAAAAAGAGCAGTGGGAATAGGAGCTTTGTTCCTTGGGTTCTTGGGAGCAGCAGGAAGCACTA
TGGGCGCAGCGTCAATGACGCTGACGGTACAGGCCAGACAATTATTGTCTGGTATAGTGCAGCAGCAGAA
CAATTTGCTGAGGGCTATTGAGGCGCAACAGCATCTGTTGCAACTCACAGTCTGGGGCATCAAGCAGCTC
CAGGCAAGAATCCTGGCTGTGGAAAGATACCTAAAGGATCAACAGCTCCTGGGGATTTGGGGTTGCTCTG
GAAAACTCATTTGCACCACTGCTGTGCCTTGGAATGCTAGTTGGAGTAATAAATCTCTGGAACAGATTTG
GAATCACACGACCTGGATGGAGTGGGACAGAGAAATTAACAATTACACAAGCTTAATACACTCCTTAATT
GAAGAATCGCAAAACCAGCAAGAAAAGAATGAACAAGAATTATTGGAATTAGATAAATGGGCAAGTTTGT
GGAATTGGTTTAACATAACAAATTGGCTGTGGTATATAAAATTATTCATAATGATAGTAGGAGGCTTGGT
AGGTTTAAGAATAGTTTTTGCTGTACTTTCTATAGTGAATAGAGTTAGGCAGGGATATTCACCATTATCG
TTTCAGACCCACCTCCCAACCCCGAGGGGACCCATGCATTGCATCTCAATTAGTCAGCAACCAGGTGTGG
AAAGTCCCCAGGCTCCCCAGCAGGCAGAAGTATGCAAAGCATGCGTCTCAATTAGTCAGCAACCATAGTC
CCGCCCCTAACTCCGCCCATCCCGCCCCTAACTCCGCCCAGTTCCGCCCATTCTCCGCCCCATGGCTGAC
TAATTTTTTTTATTTATGCAGAGGCCGAGGCCGCCTCGGCCTCTGAGCTATTCCAGAAGTAGTGAGGAGG
CTTTTTTGGAGGCCTAGGCTTTTGCAAAAAGCTTTCTAGAGGTACCACCGGAGCTTACCATGACCGAGTA
CAAGCCCACGGTGCGCCTCGCCACCCGCGACGACGTCCCCAGGGCCGTACGCACCCTCGCCGCCGCGTTC
GCCGACTACCCCGCCACGCGCCACACCGTCGATCCGGACCGCCACATCGAGCGGGTCACCGAGCTGCAAG
AACTCTTCCTCACGCGCGTCGGGCTCGACATCGGCAAGGTGTGGGTCGCGGACGACGGCGCCGCCGTGGC
GGTCTGGACCACGCCGGAGAGCGTCGAAGCGGGGGCGGTGTTCGCCGAGATCGGCCCGCGCATGGCCGAG
TTGAGCGGTTCCCGGCTGGCCGCGCAGCAACAGATGGAAGGCCTCCTGGCGCCGCACCGGCCCAAGGAGC
CCGCGTGGTTCCTGGCCACCGTCGGCGTCTCGCCCGACCACCAGGGCAAGGGTCTGGGCAGCGCCGTCGT
GCTCCCCGGAGTGGAGGCGGCCGAGCGCGCCGGGGTGCCCGCCTTCCTGGAGACCTCCGCGCCCCGCAAC
CTCCCCTTCTACGAGCGGCTCGGCTTCACCGTCACCGCCGACGTCGAGGTGCCCGAAGGACCGCGCACCT
GGTGCATGACCCGCAAGCCCGGTGCCAGTTAACGAATTCTAGATCTTGAGACAAATGGCAGTATTCATCC
ACAATTTTAAAAGAAAAGGGGGGATTGGGGGGTACAGTGCAGGGGAAAGAATAGTAGACATAATAGCAAC
AGACATACAAACTAAAGAATTACAAAAACAAATTACAAAAATTCAAAATTTTCGGGTTTATTACAGGGAC
AGCAGAGATCCACTTTGGCGCCGGCTCGAGGCCTGCAGGTGCAAAGATGGATAAAGTTTTAAACAGAGAG
GAATCTTTGCAGCTAATGGACCTTCTAGGTCTTGAAAGGAGTGGGAATTGGCTCCGGTGCCCGTCAGTGG
GCAGAGCGCACATCGCCCACAGTCCCCGAGAAGTTGGGGGGAGGGGTCGGCAATTGAACCGGTGCCTAGA
GAAGGTGGCGCGGGGTAAACTGGGAAAGTGATGTCGTGTACTGGCTCCGCCTTTTTCCCGAGGGTGGGGG
AGAACCGTATATAAGTGCAGTAGTCGCCGTGAACGTTCTTTTTCGCAACGGGTTTGCCGCCAGAACACAG
GTAAGTGCCGTGTGTGGTTCCCGCGGGCCTGGCCTCTTTACGGGTTATGGCCCTTGCGTGCCTTGAATTA
CTTCCACCTGGCTGCAGTACGTGATTCTTGATCCCGAGCTTCGGGTTGGAAGTGGGTGGGAGAGTTCGAG
GCCTTGCGCTTAAGGAGCCCCTTCGCCTCGTGCTTGAGTTGAGGCCTGGCCTGGGCGCTGGGGCCGCCGC
GTGCGAATCTGGTGGCACCTTCGCGCCTGTCTCGCTGCTTTCGATAAGTCTCTAGCCATTTAAAATTTTT
GATGACCTGCTGCGACGCTTTTTTTCTGGCAAGATAGTCTTGTAAATGCGGGCCAAGATCTGCACACTGG
TATTTCGGTTTTTGGGGCCGCGGGCGGCGACGGGGCCCGTGCGTCCCAGCGCACATGTTCGGCGAGGCGG
GGCCTGCGAGCGCGGCCACCGAGAATCGGACGGGGGTAGTCTCAAGCTGGCCGGCCTGCTCTGGTGCCTG
GCCTCGCGCCGCCGTGTATCGCCCCGCCCTGGGCGGCAAGGCTGGCCCGGTCGGCACCAGTTGCGTGAGC
GGAAAGATGGCCGCTTCCCGGCCCTGCTGCAGGGAGCTCAAAATGGAGGACGCGGCGCTCGGGAGAGCGG
GCGGGTGAGTCACCCACACAAAGGAAAAGGGCCTTTCCGTCCTCAGCCGTCGCTTCATGTGACTCCACGG
AGTACCGGGCGCCGTCCAGGCACCTCGATTAGTTCTCGAGCTTTTGGAGTACGTCGTCTTTAGGTTGGGG
GGAGGGGTTTTATGCGATGGAGTTTCCCCACACTGAGTGGGTGGAGACTGAAGTTAGGCCAGCTTGGCAC
TTGATGTAATTCTCCTTGGAATTTGCCCTTTTTGAGTTTGGATCTTGGTTCATTCTCAAGCCTCAGACAG
TGGTTCAAAGTTTTTTTCTTCCATTTCAGGTGTCGTGAGGCTAGCACCGCCACCATGGCCGCAGACACGC
CGGGGAAACCGAGCGCCTCGCCGATGGCAGGAGCGCCGGCCAGCGCCAGCCGGACCCCAGACAAGCCCCG
GAGCGCGGCCGAGCACCGCAAGGTGGGGTCCCGGCCGGGCGTGAGGGGGGCGACCGGGGGGCGGGAGGGA
CGCGGGACTCAGCCGGTGCCCGACCCGCAGTCCTCCAAGCCGGTCATGGAGAAGCGGCGCCGAGCGCGTA
TTAACGAGAGCCTCGCTCAGCTCAAAACCCTCATCCTGGACGCCCTCAGAAAAGAGAGCTCCCGCCACTC
GAAGCTGGAGAAGGCGGACATCCTGGAGATGACCGTGAGACACCTGCGGAGCCTGCGTCGCGTGCAGGTG
ACGGCCGCGCTCAGCGCCGACCCCGCCGTTCTGGGCAAGTACCGCGCCGGCTTCCACGAGTGTCTGGCGG
AGGTGAACCGCTTCCTGGCCGGCTGCGAGGGCGTCCCGGCCGACGTGCGCTCCCGCCTGCTGGGCCACCT
GGCAGCCTGCCTGCGCCAGCTGGGACCCTCCCGCCGCCCGGCCTCGCTGTCCCCGGCTGCCCCCGCAGAG
GCCCCAGCGCCCGAGGTCTACGCGGGCCGCCCGCTGCTGCCATCGCTCGGCGGCCCCTTCCCTCTGCTCG
CGCCGCCGCTGCTGCCGGGTCTGACCCGGGCGCTGCCCGCCGCCCCCAGGGCGGGGCCGCAGGGCCCGGG
TGGGCCCTGGAGGCCGTGGCTGCGCTAGTAATGAACTAGTCCGTAACTTGAAAGTATTTCGATTTCTTGG
CTTTATATATCTTGTGGAAAGGACGAGGTCAGCTGGGCATGTCACCTAATACGCGTTAAGTCGACAATCA
ACCTCTGGATTACAAAATTTGTGAAAGATTGACTGGTATTCTTAACTATGTTGCTCCTTTTACGCTATGT
GGATACGCTGCTTTAATGCCTTTGTATCATGCTATTGCTTCCCGTATGGCTTTCATTTTCTCCTCCTTGT
ATAAATCCTGGTTGCTGTCTCTTTATGAGGAGTTGTGGCCCGTTGTCAGGCAACGTGGCGTGGTGTGCAC
TGTGTTTGCTGACGCAACCCCCACTGGTTGGGGCATTGCCACCACCTGTCAGCTCCTTTCCGGGACTTTC
GCTTTCCCCCTCCCTATTGCCACGGCGGAACTCATCGCCGCCTGCCTTGCCCGCTGCTGGACAGGGGCTC
GGCTGTTGGGCACTGACAATTCCGTGGTGTTGTCGGGGAAATCATCGTCCTTTCCTTGGCTGCTCGCCTG
TGTTGCCACCTGGATTCTGCGCGGGACGTCCTTCTGCTACGTCCCTTCGGCCCTCAATCCAGCGGACCTT
CCTTCCCGCGGCCTGCTGCCGGCTCTGCGGCCTCTTCCGCGTCTTCGCCTTCGCCCTCAGACGAGTCGGA
TCTCCCTTTGGGCCGCCTCCCCGCGTCGACTTTAAGACCAATGACTTACAAGGCAGCTGTAGATCTTAGC
CACTTTTTAAAAGAAAAGGGGGGACTGGAAGGGCTAATTCACTCCCAACGAAGACAAGATCTGCTTTTTG
CTTGTACTGGGTCTCTCTGGTTAGACCAGATCTGAGCCTGGGAGCTCTCTGGCTAACTAGGGAACCCACT
GCTTAAGCCTCAATAAAGCTTGCCTTGAGTGCTTCAAGTAGTGTGTGCCCGTCTGTTGTGTGACTCTGGT
AACTAGAGATCCCTCAGACCCTTTTAGTCAGTGTGGAAAATCTCTAGCAGTACGTATAGTAGTTCATGTC
ATCTTATTATTCAGTATTTATAACTTGCAAAGAAATGAATATCAGAGAGTGAGAGGAACTTGTTTATTGC
AGCTTATAATGGTTACAAATAAAGCAATAGCATCACAAATTTCACAAATAAAGCATTTTTTTCACTGCAT
TCTAGTTGTGGTTTGTCCAAACTCATCAATGTATCTTATCATGTCTGGCTCTAGCTATCCCGCCCCTAAC
TCCGCCCATCCCGCCCCTAACTCCGCCCAGTTCCGCCCATTCTCCGCCCCATGGCTGACTAATTTTTTTT
ATTTATGCAGAGGCCGAGGCCGCCTCGGCCTCTGAGCTATTCCAGAAGTAGTGAGGAGGCTTTTTTGGAG
GCCTAGGGACGTACCCAATTCGCCCTATAGTGAGTCGTATTACGCGCGCTCACTGGCCGTCGTTTTACAA
CGTCGTGACTGGGAAAACCCTGGCGTTACCCAACTTAATCGCCTTGCAGCACATCCCCCTTTCGCCAGCT
GGCGTAATAGCGAAGAGGCCCGCACCGATCGCCCTTCCCAACAGTTGCGCAGCCTGAATGGCGAATGGG
[124 nt withheld, positions 6440-6563]
C
[91 nt withheld, positions 6565-6655]
A
[49 nt withheld, positions 6657-6705]
CCTTTGACGTTGGAGTCCACGTTCTTT
[37 nt withheld, positions 6733-6769]
ACCCTATCTCGGTCTATTCTTTTGATTTATAAGGGATTTTGCCGATTTCGGCCTATTGGTTAAAAAATGA
GCTGATTTAACAAAAATTTAACGCGAATTTTAACAAAATATTAACGCTTACAATTTAGGTGGCACTTTTC
GGGGAAATGTGCGCGGAACCCCTATTTGTTTATTTTTCTAAATACATTCAAATATGTATCCGCTCATGAG
ACAATAACCCTGATAAATGCTTCAATAATATTGAAAAAGGAAGAGTATGAGTATTCAACATTTCCGTGTC
GCCCTTATTCCCTTTTTTGCGGCATTTTGCCTTCCTGTTTTTGCTCACCCAGAAACGCTGGTGAAAGTAA
AAGATGCTGAAGATCAGTTGGGTGCACGAGTGGGTTACATCGAACTGGATCTCAACAGCGGTAAGATCCT
TGAGAGTTTTCGCCCCGAAGAACGTTTTCCAATGATGAGCACTTTTAAAGTTCTGCTATGTGGCGCGGTA
TTATCCCGTATTGACGCCGGGCAAGAGCAACTCGGTCGCCGCATACACTATTCTCAGAATGACTTGGTTG
AGTACTCACCAGTCACAGAAAAGCATCTTACGGATGGCATGACAGTAAGAGAATTATGCAGTGCTGCCAT
AACCATGAGTGATAACACTGCGGCCAACTTACTTCTGACAACGATCGGAGGACCGAAGGAGCTAACCGCT
TTTTTGCACAACATGGGGGATCATGTAACTCGCCTTGATCGTTGGGAACCGGAGCTGAATGAAGCCATAC
CAAACGACGAGCGTGACACCACGATGCCTGTAGCAATGGCAACAACGTTGCGCAAACTATTAACTGGCGA
ACTACTTACTCTAGCTTCCCGGCAACAATTAATAGACTGGATGGAGGCGGATAAAGTTGCAGGACCACTT
CTGCGCTCGGCCCTTCCGGCTGGCTGGTTTATTGCTGATAAATCTGGAGCCGGTGAGCGTGGGTCTCGCG
GTATCATTGCAGCACTGGGGCCAGATGGTAAGCCCTCCCGTATCGTAGTTATCTACACGACGGGGAGTCA
GGCAACTATGGATGAACGAAATAGACAGATCGCTGAGATAGGTGCCTCACTGATTAAGCATTGGTAACTG
TCAGACCAAGTTTACTCATATATACTTTAGATTGATTTAAAACTTCATTTTTAATTTAAAAGGATCTAGG
TGAAGATCCTTTTTGATAATCTCATGACCAAAATCCCTTAACGTGAGTTTTCGTTCCACTGAGCGTCAGA
CCCCGTAGAAAAGATCAAAGGATCTTCTTGAGATCCTTTTTTTCTGCGCGTAATCTGCTGCTTGCAAACA
AAAAAACCACCGCTACCAGCGGTGGTTTGTTTGCCGGATCAAGAGCTACCAACTCTTTTTCCGAAGGTAA
CTGGCTTCAGCAGAGCGCAGATACCAAATACTGTTCTTCTAGTGTAGCCGTAGTTAGGCCACCACTTCAA
GAACTCTGTAGCACCGCCTACATACCTCGCTCTGCTAATCCTGTTACCAGTGGCTGCTGCCAGTGGCGAT
AAGTCGTGTCTTACCGGGTTGGACTCAAGACGATAGTTACCGGATAAGGCGCAGCGGTCGGGCTGAACGG
GGGGTTCGTGCACACAGCCCAGCTTGGAGCGAACGACCTACACCGAACTGAGATACCTACAGCGTGAGCT
ATGAGAAAGCGCCACGCTTCCCGAAGGGAGAAAGGCGGACAGGTATCCGGTAAGCGGCAGGGTCGGAACA
GGAGAGCGCACGAGGGAGCTTCCAGGGGGAAACGCCTGGTATCTTTATAGTCCTGTCGGGTTTCGCCACC
TCTGACTTGAGCGTCGATTTTTGTGATGCTCGTCAGGGGGGCGGAGCCTATGGAAAAACGCCAGCAACGC
GGCCTTTTTACGGTTCCTGGCCTTTTGCTGGCCTTTTGCTCACATGTTCTTTCCTGCGTTATCCCCTGAT
TCTGTGGATAACCGTATTACCGCCTTTGAGTGAGCTGATACCGCTCGCCGCAGCCGAACGACCGAGCGCA
GCGAGTCAGTGAGCGAGGAAGCGGAAGAGCGCCCAATACGCAAACCGCCTCTCCCCGCGCGTTGGCCGAT
TCATTAATGCAGCTGGCACGACAGGTTTCCCGACTGGAAAGCGGGCAGTGAGCGCAACGCAATTAATGTG
AGTTAGCTCACTCATTAGGCACCCCAGGCTTTACACTTTATGCTTCCGGCTCGTATGTTGTGTGGAATTG
TGAGCGGATAACAATTTCACACAGGAAACAGCTATGACCATGATTACGCCAAGCGCGCAATTAACCCTCA
CTAAAGGGAACAAAAGCTGGAGCTGCAAGC
Features (pLannotate 1.2.2; 31 found; start..end, strand, type, name):
      5..231     +  promoter       RSV promoter: Rous sarcoma virus enhancer/promoter
    232..412     +  LTR            5' LTR (truncated): truncated 5' long terminal repeat (LTR) from HIV-1
    459..584     +  misc_feature   HIV-1 Ψ: packaging signal of human immunodeficiency virus type 1
    568..931     +  CDS            HIV-1 gag (fragment): gag protein from human immunodeficiency virus 1; gag
   1077..1310    +  misc_feature   RRE: The Rev response element (RRE) of HIV-1 allows for Rev-dependent mRNA export from the nucleus to the cytoplasm.
   1687..1713    +  CDS            Rev (fragment): human immunodeficiency virus 1 (HIV-1) Rev protein; rev; enhances nuclear export of unspliced and incompletely spliced viral mRNAs
   1720..1743    +  promoter       SV40 promoter (fragment): SV40 early promoter
   1744..1815    +  promoter       SV40 promoter (fragment): SV40 enhancer and early promoter
   1839..1974    +  rep_origin     SV40 ori: SV40 origin of replication
   2020..2616    +  CDS            PuroR (fragment): puromycin N-acetyltransferase; pac from Streptomyces; confers resistance to puromycin
   2665..2782    +  misc_feature   cPPT/CTS: central polypurine tract and central termination sequence of HIV-1
   2847..2913    +  CDS            small t antigen (fragment): SV40 (simian virus 40) small t antigen
   2920..4098    +  promoter       EF-1α promoter: strong constitutive promoter for human elongation factor EF-1α
   4115..4855    +  CDS            HES4: HES4_HUMAN - Also known as BHLHB42. Experimental evidence at protein level: Swiss-Prot protein existence level 1. Transcriptional repressor. Binds DNA on N-box motifs: 5'- CACNAG-3' (By similarity). From Homo sapiens (Human).
   4871..4924    +  promoter       U6 promoter (fragment): RNA polymerase III promoter for human U6 snRNA
   4966..5554    +  misc_feature   WPRE: woodchuck hepatitis virus posttranscriptional regulatory element
   5605..5624    +  misc_feature   cPPT/CTS (fragment): central polypurine tract and central termination sequence of HIV-1
   5626..5859    +  LTR            3' LTR (ΔU3): self-inactivating 3' long terminal repeat (LTR) from HIV-1
   5937..6058    +  polyA_signal   SV40 poly(A) signal: SV40 polyadenylation signal
   6098..6233    +  rep_origin     SV40 ori: SV40 origin of replication
   6254..6272    -  promoter       T7 promoter: promoter for bacteriophage T7 RNA polymerase
   6280..6435    +  CDS            lacZα (fragment): LacZα fragment of β-galactosidase; lacZ fragment
   6440..6868    +  rep_origin     f1 ori (sequence partly withheld): f1 bacteriophage origin of replication; arrow indicates direction of (+) strand synthesis
   6921..7025    +  promoter       AmpR promoter: bla
   7026..7886    +  CDS            AmpR: β-lactamase; bla; confers resistance to ampicillin, carbenicillin, and related antibiotics
   8057..8645    +  rep_origin     ori: high-copy-number ColE1/pMB1/pBR322/pUC origin of replication
   8828..8920    +  CDS            lacI (fragment): lac repressor; lacI; The lac repressor binds to the lac operator to inhibit transcription in E. coli. This inhibition can be relieved by adding lactose or isopropyl-β-D-thiogalactopyranoside (IPTG).
   8933..8954    +  protein_bind   CAP binding site: CAP binding activates transcription in the presence of cAMP. E. coli catabolite activator protein
   8969..8999    +  promoter       lac promoter: promoter for the E. coli lac operon
   9007..9023    +  protein_bind   lac operator: The lac repressor binds to the lac operator to inhibit transcription in E. coli. This inhibition can be relieved by adding lactose or isopropyl-β-D-thiogalactopyranoside (IPTG). lac repressor encoded by lacI
   9068..9086    +  promoter       T3 promoter: promoter for bacteriophage T3 RNA polymerase
