[The description below was written by a language model from this plasmid's Addgene catalogue record and pLannotate feature annotations shown in this document.]
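Description:
TFORF2287 is a lentiviral mammalian expression plasmid built on the pLX_TRC317 backbone. It is one member of a barcoded transcription factor ORF collection, and this clone carries human HES4 (also known as bHLHb42), a bHLH transcriptional repressor. It is maintained in E. coli through a high-copy ColE1/pUC-type origin with ampicillin resistance (AmpR), and the backbone also contains an f1 origin and leftover lac/lacZα cloning-vector elements. The depositor warns that the plasmid can recombine during propagation, as is common for LTR-containing vectors.

The viral portion has a third-generation, self-inactivating layout. An RSV promoter drives a truncated HIV-1 5' LTR, followed by the Ψ packaging signal with a partial gag sequence, the RRE for Rev-dependent nuclear export, a cPPT/CTS, and a ΔU3 3' LTR with a downstream SV40 poly(A) signal. Two expression units lie between the LTRs. An SV40 early promoter/origin region sits upstream of the puromycin N-acetyltransferase gene, which allows selection of transduced cells. The strong constitutive EF-1α promoter drives the HES4 ORF, and a WPRE downstream enhances transcript expression.

According to the record, each construct in the collection carries a unique 24-bp barcode that identifies the transcription factor in pooled screens. The barcode is not annotated in the feature table. The short "U6 promoter fragment" between the ORF and the WPRE is probably a partial match rather than a functional Pol III promoter. The vector is intended for stable overexpression of HES4, alone or within pooled screens such as directed-differentiation studies.
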