Addgene plasmid #143584: TFORF2287
Purpose: Lentiviral vector for overexpressing transcription factor ORFs with unique 24-bp barcodes. Barcodes facilitate identification of transcription factors in pooled screens.
Depositing lab: Feng Zhang. Depositing organization: Broad Institute. Publication: A transcription factor atlas of directed differentiation. Joung J, Ma S, Tay T, Geiger-Schuller KR, Kirchgatterer PC, Verdine VK, Guo B, Arias-Garcia MA, Allen WE, Singh A, Kuksenko O, Abudayyeh OO, Gootenberg JS, Fu Z, Macrae RK, Buenrostro JD, Regev A, Zhang F. Cell. 2023 Jan 5;186(1):209-229.e26. doi: 10.1016/j.cell.2022.11.026. PubMed 36608654.
Backbone
  Vector backbone: pLX_TRC317
  Backbone manufacturer: Broad Institute Genetic Perturbation Platform
  Backbone size w/o insert (bp): 8264
  Vector type: Mammalian Expression, Lentiviral
  Selectable markers: Puromycin
Growth in bacteria
  Bacterial resistance: Ampicillin, 100 μg/mL
  Growth temperature: 37°C
  Growth strain: NEB Stable
  Copy number: High Copy
Gene/Insert
  Gene/Insert name: HES4
  Species: H. sapiens (human)
  Insert size (bp): 845
  Entrez Gene: HES4 (a.k.a. bHLHb42)
  Promoter: EF1a
  Cloning method: Unknown
  Sequencing primers: 5′ GGGTGGAGACTGAAGTTAGGCCAG; 3′ CACATAGCGTAAAAGGAGCAACATAG
Terms and licenses: Academic/Nonprofit Terms; Industry Terms: Not Available to Industry
Depositor comments: NM_001142467,ENST00000428771 . The transcription factor ORF portion of this plasmid was synthesized by Genewiz. Please test multiple small colonies in case of plasmid recombination. To make this collection available in a timely manner, a portion of this collection was not fully sequenced by Addgene. If an Addgene verified full plasmid sequence is not available, please contact us prior to placing an order to request the full sequence.
How to cite: TFORF2287 was a gift from Feng Zhang (Addgene plasmid # 143584 ; http://n2t.net/addgene:143584 ; RRID:Addgene_143584)
