>Addgene plasmid #143584 | TFORF2287 | depositor partial sequence | sequence record 282882 | Insert
ACCGCCACCATGGCCGCAGACACGCCGGGGAAACCGAGCGCCTCGCCGATGGCAGGAGCGCCGGCCAGCG
CCAGCCGGACCCCAGACAAGCCCCGGAGCGCGGCCGAGCACCGCAAGGTGGGGTCCCGGCCGGGCGTGAG
GGGGGCGACCGGGGGGCGGGAGGGACGCGGGACTCAGCCGGTGCCCGACCCGCAGTCCTCCAAGCCGGTC
ATGGAGAAGCGGCGCCGAGCGCGTATTAACGAGAGCCTCGCTCAGCTCAAAACCCTCATCCTGGACGCCC
TCAGAAAAGAGAGCTCCCGCCACTCGAAGCTGGAGAAGGCGGACATCCTGGAGATGACCGTGAGACACCT
GCGGAGCCTGCGTCGCGTGCAGGTGACGGCCGCGCTCAGCGCCGACCCCGCCGTTCTGGGCAAGTACCGC
GCCGGCTTCCACGAGTGTCTGGCGGAGGTGAACCGCTTCCTGGCCGGCTGCGAGGGCGTCCCGGCCGACG
TGCGCTCCCGCCTGCTGGGCCACCTGGCAGCCTGCCTGCGCCAGCTGGGACCCTCCCGCCGCCCGGCCTC
GCTGTCCCCGGCTGCCCCCGCAGAGGCCCCAGCGCCCGAGGTCTACGCGGGCCGCCCGCTGCTGCCATCG
CTCGGCGGCCCCTTCCCTCTGCTCGCGCCGCCGCTGCTGCCGGGTCTGACCCGGGCGCTGCCCGCCGCCC
CCAGGGCGGGGCCGCAGGGCCCGGGTGGGCCCTGGAGGCCGTGGCTGCGCTAGTAATGAACTAGTCCGTA
ACTTGAAAGTATTTCGATTTCTTGGCTTTATATATCTTGTGGAAAGGACGAGGTCAGCTGGGCATGTCAC
CTAAT
