>Addgene plasmid #143584 | TFORF2287 | depositor partial sequence | sequence record 282883 | Barcode
GGTCAGCTGGGCATGTCACCTAAT
